>Addgene plasmid #83043 | pEC-K-CBP_CjeCas9 | depositor partial sequence | sequence record 157941 | Covering the first ORF part
ATGGCAAGAATTTTGGCATTTGATATAGGAATAAGCTCTATTGGCTGGGCATTTAGTGAAAATGATGAGT
TAAAAGATTGTGGAGTTAGGATTTTTACAAAGGTTGAAAATCCCAAAACAGGAGAATCCTTAGCCTTGCC
AAGACGCCTTGCAAGAAGTGCTAGAAAACGCCTTGCTAGACGCAAAGCAAGGCTAAATCACTTAAAACAT
TTAATCGCAAATGAATTTAAGTTAAATTACGAAGATTATCAAAGCTTTGATGAAAGTTTAGCCAAGGCTT
ATAAAGGATCTTTAATTAGCCCTTATGAGTTAAGATTTAGAGCTTTAAACGAGCTTTTAAGTAAGCAAGA
TTTTGCAAGAGTGATTTTACATATTGCAAAAAGGCGTGGCTATGATGATATTAAAAATAGTGATGATAAA
GAAAAAGGTGCGATTTTAAAAGCTATCAAGCAAAATGAAGAAAAACTAGCAAATTATCAAAGTGTGGGCG
AGTATCTTTATAAAGAGTATTTTCAAAAATTCAAAGAAAATTCCAAAGAATTTACAAATGTTAGAAATAA
AAAAGAAAGTTATGAACGCTGCATAGCGCAAAGTTTTTTAAAAGATGAATTAAAGCTTATTTTTAAAAAA
CAAAGAGAATTTGGCTTTTCTT
