>Addgene plasmid #83043 | pEC-K-CBP_CjeCas9 | addgene partial sequence | sequence record 161746 | T7 5'-TAATACGACTCACTATAGGG-3'
GGACTAAAGAGAAGATGGAAAAAGAATTTCATAGCCGTCTCAGCAGCCAACCGCTTTAAGAAAATCTCAT
CCTCCGGGGCACTTACTAGTGAAAACCTGTATTTCCAGGGAGCAGCCTCGATGGCAAGAATTTTGGCATT
TGATATAGGAATAAGCTCTATTGGCTGGGCATTTAGTGAAAATGATGAGTTAAAAGATTGTGGAGTTAGG
ATTTTTACAAAGGTTGAAAATCCCAAAACAGGAGAATCCTTAGCCTTGCCAAGACGCCTTGCAAGAAGTG
CTAGAAAACGCCTTGCTAGACGCAAAGCAAGGCTAAATCACTTAAAACATTTAATCGCAAATGAATTTAA
GTTAAATTACGAAGATTATCAAAGCTTTGATGAAAGTTTAGCCAAGGCTTATAAAGGATCTTTAATTAGC
CCTTATGAGTTAAGATTTAGAGCTTTAAACGAGCTTTTAAGTAAGCAAGATTTTGCAAGAGTGATTTTAC
ATATTGCAAAAAGGCGTGGCTATGATGATATTAAAAATAGTGATGATAAAGAAAAAGGTGCGATTTTAAA
AGCTATCAAGCAAAATGAAGAAAAACTAGCAAATTATCAAAGTGTGGGCGAGTATCTTTATAAAGAGTAT
TTTCAAA
