>Addgene plasmid #83043 | pEC-K-CBP_CjeCas9 | addgene partial sequence | sequence record 161760 | T7term 5'-GCTAGTTATTGCTCAGCGG-3'
AGCACCGGCCTCGATTATTTTTTAAAATCTTCTCTTTGTCTAAACTCAGCCTTTGTAACTTCCCCAAGTG
CTGAAACTATGTATTTTTCAAATACTTTTAGATTTTGAATTCCTATGCTTTTTGCGATTACTTCTTTTTC
ATTTGCATTTTTAAACAATATTTTTTGATTTTTGCTTAGCGTTTCAAATTTATTATCGTGTTTTGAAACA
ATCAAACTAACAGTAGAGCTTGTAAAAGCATTATAATAAACAAATTCTGGCTCTTGCATATCTTTAGTTT
GAATTAAAATCAAACTATCTTTATATAAAGAAAAGCAAAACTCATAATTTTCATCCATTAAAATCCAGTC
TTTTATCTCACCTTTTTTACTTCGTGCTACAGCTTTATTTGGTAATACTTTTAAAGCAAAATCCATAGTA
TAAATTGGCACAGCATAAAATTTATTTGTCTTTTTGTGTTTAAAAATATCCACTCTAAACATATCGCCAT
TTTTAACTATTTTACCATTTACTTTGCGGATTTTACCAAGCTCTAGGGCTTTTAAAACTCCTTCTTTTCC
GCCGTATGATTGATAGAATTCTTCTTCTTTTCTAAATGTTTCTTCATGTAAAGCTCCACTTGGCTTTTTT
CTCTCAGGTTTTGAGACAAAAATTTCATCAATTTTATCTAAAACCTTTTGCCTAAAACCACTA
