[The description below was written by a language model from this plasmid's Addgene catalogue record.]
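Description:
pEC-K-CBP_CjeCas9 is a bacterial expression plasmid built on the pEC-K backbone and carrying the coding sequence for the Cas9 endonuclease of Campylobacter jejuni (CjeCas9). It is propagated in standard E. coli cloning strains under kanamycin selection. The record lists the copy number as unknown and does not name the origin of replication. No feature table accompanies the entry, so the promoter driving expression, any inducible control elements, the terminator and the exact architecture of the open reading frame are not stated.

The "CBP" in the plasmid name suggests that an affinity or fusion tag is attached to the Cas9 coding sequence, but the catalogue fields do not define the abbreviation, list any tags, or indicate protease cleavage sites, so this remains an inference from the name only. CjeCas9 is a comparatively compact type II Cas9 orthologue, an RNA-guided nuclease that uses its guide RNA to recognise and cut complementary nucleic acid targets. The record describes no guide RNA cassette, so the plasmid appears to supply only the protein component.

The stated purpose is simply to express CjeCas9. The associated work concerns cleavage of single-stranded DNA by divergent Cas9 enzymes, which is consistent with using the construct to produce recombinant protein in bacteria for biochemical comparison of Cas9 orthologues, such as in vitro cleavage assays with separately supplied guide RNAs and substrates.
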