Addgene plasmid #83043: pEC-K-CBP_CjeCas9
Purpose: Expresses Campylobacter jejuni Cas9 (Cje Cas9).
Depositing lab: Jennifer Doudna. Depositing organization: University of California, Berkeley. Publication: Single-Stranded DNA Cleavage by Divergent CRISPR-Cas9 Enzymes. Ma E, Harrington LB, O'Connell MR, Zhou K, Doudna JA. Mol Cell. 2015 Nov 5;60(3):398-407. doi: 10.1016/j.molcel.2015.10.030. PubMed 26545076.
Backbone
  Vector backbone: pEC-K
  Vector type: Bacterial Expression
Growth in bacteria
  Bacterial resistance: Kanamycin, 50 μg/mL
  Growth temperature: 37°C
  Growth strain: DH5alpha
  Copy number: Unknown
Gene/Insert
  Gene/Insert name: CjeCas9
  Species: Bacteria
Terms and licenses: Academic/Nonprofit Terms; Industry Terms: Not Available to Industry
How to cite: pEC-K-CBP_CjeCas9 was a gift from Jennifer Doudna (Addgene plasmid # 83043 ; http://n2t.net/addgene:83043 ; RRID:Addgene_83043)
